Addgene plasmid #40413: LRRK2_1867_2161_F1908A_L1936R_V2048S_F2079G
Depositing lab: Michael J Fox Foundation MJFF. Depositing organization: Michael J Fox Foundation.
Backbone
  Vector backbone: pEMB017
  Backbone manufacturer: Emerald
  Vector type: Baculovirus
Growth in bacteria
  Bacterial resistance: Ampicillin, 100 μg/mL
  Growth temperature: 37°C
  Growth strain: Top10
  Copy number: High Copy
Gene/Insert
  Gene/Insert name: LRRK2
  Species: H. sapiens (human)
  Mutation: aa1867-2161; F1908A, L1936R, V2048S, F2079G
  Entrez Gene: LRRK2 (a.k.a. AURA17, DARDARIN, PARK8, RIPK7, ROCO2)
  Promoter: polH
  Tag / fusion protein: HisTev (N terminal on insert); GST-Tev (N terminal on insert)
  Cloning method: Restriction Enzyme; 5′ cloning site BamHI (destroyed during cloning); 3′ cloning site HindIII (destroyed during cloning)
  Sequencing primers: 5′ DSP2466For:GAATTTCGTCGACAGATC; 3′ DSP2466Rev:AATAACCCGGATCAGCTT
Terms and licenses: Academic/Nonprofit Terms; Industry Terms
How to cite: LRRK2_1867_2161_F1908A_L1936R_V2048S_F2079G was a gift from Michael J Fox Foundation MJFF (Addgene plasmid # 40413 ; http://n2t.net/addgene:40413 ; RRID:Addgene_40413)
