[The description below was written by a language model from this plasmid's Addgene catalogue record and pLannotate feature annotations shown in this document.]
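Description:
LRRK2_1867_2161_F1908A_L1936R_V2048S_F2079G is a baculovirus transfer plasmid built on the pEMB017 backbone (Emerald) for producing a fragment of human LRRK2 in insect cells. It is maintained in E. coli through a high-copy ColE1/pUC-type origin and an ampicillin resistance gene (β-lactamase with its own promoter). An f1 phage origin and a remnant of lacZα are also annotated. The expression region is flanked by AcMNPV sequences, lef2/ORF603 on one side and an ORF1629-containing recombination region on the other. These are the standard homology arms that allow the cassette to be moved into a baculovirus genome at the polyhedrin locus by recombination.

The payload is driven by the very late polyhedrin (polH) promoter and encodes residues 1867–2161 of LRRK2, the Parkinson's disease-associated serine/threonine kinase also known as PARK8 or dardarin. This fragment carries four substitutions: F1908A, L1936R, V2048S and F2079G. The record does not state why these mutations were introduced. The catalogue lists N-terminal His-TEV and GST-TEV tags. The feature table confirms a Schistosoma japonicum GST coding sequence upstream of the LRRK2 fragment, but the only His feature it detects is a short His-tag fragment downstream of the insert, so the exact His tag arrangement is not fully resolved by the annotation. TEV sites would allow the affinity tags to be cleaved off after purification. A divergently oriented E. coli β-glucuronidase (GUS) gene under the baculovirus p6.9 late promoter provides a reporter for identifying recombinant virus. The design is consistent with recombinant production and affinity purification of this LRRK2 fragment, although the record does not state a specific application.
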