Features (pLannotate 1.2.2; 15 found; start..end, strand, type, name):
    329..453     +  CDS            lef2: baculovirus late expression factor 2
    491..1096    +  CDS            ORF603: baculovirus ORF603 protein
   1167..2972    -  CDS            GUS: β-glucuronidase; uidA (or gusA) from E. coli
   2987..3302    -  promoter       p6.9 promoter: Autographa californica p6.9; baculovirus late basic protein promoter
   3317..3408    +  promoter       polyhedrin promoter: polh from Autographa californica; promoter for the baculovirus polyhedrin gene
   3469..4122    +  CDS            GST26_SCHJA: Experimental evidence at protein level: Swiss-Prot protein existence level 1. GST isoenzymes appear to play a central role in the parasite detoxification system. Other functions are also suspected including a role in increasing the solubility of haematin in the parasite gut. From Schistosoma japonicum (Blood fluke).
   4222..5106    +  CDS            LRRK2 (fragment): LRRK2_HUMAN - Also known as PARK8. Experimental evidence at protein level: Swiss-Prot protein existence level 1. Serine/threonine-protein kinase which phosphorylates a broad range of proteins involved in multiple processes such as neuronal plasticity, autophagy, and vesicle trafficking (PubMed:20949042, PubMed:22012985, PubMed:26824392, PubMed:29125462, PubMed:28720718, PubMed:29127255, PubMed:30398148, PubMed:29212815, PubMed:30635421, PubMed:21850687, PubMed:23395371, PubMed:17114044, PubMed:24687852, PubMed:26014385, PubMed:25201882). Is a key regulator of RAB GTPases by regulating the GTP/
   5135..5152    +  CDS            9xHis (fragment): 9xHis affinity tag
   5189..6546    +  misc_recomb    baculovirus recombination region (ORF1629): contains part of ORF1629
   6544..6621    -  CDS            P61 (fragment): P78_NPVAC - Experimental evidence at protein level: Swiss-Prot protein existence level 1. Plays a role in the transport of the nucleocapsids from the cytoplasm toward the host nucleus together with the host actin- polymerizing Arp2/3 complex. From Autographa californica nuclear polyhedrosis virus (AcMNPV).
   6809..7397    -  rep_origin     ori: high-copy-number ColE1/pMB1/pBR322/pUC origin of replication
   7568..8428    -  CDS            AmpR: β-lactamase; bla; confers resistance to ampicillin, carbenicillin, and related antibiotics
   8429..8533    -  promoter       AmpR promoter: bla
   8560..9015    +  rep_origin     f1 ori (sequence partly withheld): f1 bacteriophage origin of replication; arrow indicates direction of (+) strand synthesis
   9020..1       -  CDS            lacZα (fragment) (across the origin): LacZα fragment of β-galactosidase; lacZ fragment
>Addgene plasmid #40413 | LRRK2_1867_2161_F1908A_L1936R_V2048S_F2079G | depositor full sequence | sequence record 52090 | LRRK2_1867_2161_F1908A_L1936R_V2048S_F2079G sequence 9085 bps
GGAACGGCTCCGCCCACTATTAATGAAATTAAAAATTCCAATTTTAAAAAACGCAGCAAGAGAAACATTT
GTATGAAAGAATGCGTAGAAGGAAAGAAAAATGTCGTCGACATGCTGAACAACAAGATTAATATGCCTCC
GTGTATAAAAAAAATATTGAACGATTTGAAAGAAAACAATGTACCGCGCGGCGGTATGTACAGGAAGAGG
TTTATACTAAACTGTTACATTGCAAACGTGGTTTCGTGTGCCAAGTGTGAAAACCGATGTTTAATCAAGG
CTCTGACGCATTTCTACAACCACGACTCCAAGTGTGTGGGTGAAGTCATGCATCTTTTAATCAAATCCCA
AGATGTGTATAAACCACCAAACTGCCAAAAAATGAAAACTGTCGACAAGCTCTGTCCGTTTGCTGGCAAC
TGCAAGGGTCTCAATCCTATTTGTAATTATTGAATAATAAAACAATTATAAATGCTAAATTTGTTTTTTA
TTAACGATACAAACCAAACGCAACAAGAACATTTGTAGTATTATCTATAATTGAAAACGCGTAGTTATAA
TCGCTGAGGTAATATTTAAAATCATTTTCAAATGATTCACAGTTAATTTGCGACAATATAATTTTATTTT
CACATAAACTAGACGCCTTGTCGTCTTCTTCTTCGTATTCCTTCTCTTTTTCATTTTTCTCTTCATAAAA
ATTAACATAGTTATTATCGTATCCATATATGTATCTATCGTATAGAGTAAATTTTTTGTTGTCATAAATA
TATATGTCTTTTTTAATGGGGTGTATAGTACCGCTGCGCATAGTTTTTCTGTAATTTACAACAGTGCTAT
TTTCTGGTAGTTCTTCGGAGTGTGTTGCTTTAATTATTAAATTTATATAATCAATGAATTTGGGATCGTC
GGTTTTGTACAATATGTTGCCGGCATAGTACGCAGCTTCTTCTAGTTCAATTACACCATTTTTTAGCAGC
ACCGGATTAACATAACTTTCCAAAATGTTGTACGAACCGTTAAACAAAAACAGTTCACCTCCCTTTTCTA
TACTATTGTCTGCGAGCAGTTGTTTGTTGTTAAAAATAACAGCCATTGTAATGAGACGCACAAACTAATA
TCACAAACTGGAAATGTCTATCAATATATAGTTGCTGATCAGATCCTCATTGTTTGCCTCCCTGCTGCGG
TTTTTCACCGAAGTTCATGCCAGTCCAGCGTTTTTGCAGCAGAAAAGCCGCCGACTTCGGTTTGCGGTCG
CGAGTGAAGATCCCTTTCTTGTTACCGCCAACGCGCAATATGCCTTGCGAGGTCGCAAAATCGGCGAAAT
TCCATACCTGTTCACCGACGACGGCGCTGACGCGATCAAAGACGCGGTGATACATATCCAGCCATGCACA
CTGATACTCTTCACTCCACATGTCGGTGTACATTGAGTGCAGCCCGGCTAACGTATCCACGCCGTATTCG
GTGATGATAATCGGCTGATGCAGTTTCTCCTGCCAGGCCAGAAGTTCTTTTTCCAGTACCTTCTCTGCCG
TTTCCAAATCGCCGCTTTGGACATACCATCCGTAATAACGGTTCAGGCACAGCACATCAAAGAGATCGCT
GATGGTATCGGTGTGAGCGTCGCAGAACATTACATTGACGCAGGTGATCGGACGCGTCGGGTCGAGTTTA
CGCGTTGCTTCCGCCAGTGGCGCGAAATATTCCCGTGCACCTTGCGGACGGGTATCCGGTTCGTTGGCAA
TACTCCACATCACCACGCTTGGGTGGTTTTTGTCACGCGCTATCAGCTCTTTAATCGCCTGTAAGTGCGC
TTGCTGAGTTTCCCCGTTGACTGCCTCTTCGCTGTACAGTTCTTTCGGCTTGTTGCCCGCTTCGAAACCA
ATGCCTAAAGAGAGCGAAAAGCCGACAGCAGCAGTTTCATCAATCACCACGATGCCATGTTCATCTGCCC
AGTCGAGCATCTCTTCAGCGTAAGGGTAATGCGAGGTACGGTAGGAGTTGGCCCCAATCCAGTCCATTAA
TGCGTGGTCGTGCACCATCAGCACGTTATCGAATCCTTTGCCACGTAAGTCCGCATCTTCATGACGACCA
AAGCCAGTAAAGTAGAACGGTTTGTGGTTAATCAGGAACTGTTGGCCCTTCACTGCCACTGACCGGATGC
CGACGCGAAGCGGGTAGATATCACACTCTGTCTGGCTTTTGGCTGTGACGCACAGTTCATAGAGATAACC
TTCACCCGGTTGCCAGAGGTGCGGATTCACCACTTGCAAAGTCCCGCTAGTGCCTTGTCCAGTTGCAACC
ACCTGTTGATCCGCATCACGCAGTTCAACGCTGACATCACCATTGGCCACCACCTGCCAGTCAACAGACG
CGTGGTTACAGTCTTGCGCGACATGCGTCACCACGGTGATATCGTCCACCCAGGTGTTCGGCGTGGTGTA
GAGCATTACGCTGCGATGGATTCCGGCATAGTTAAAGAAATCATGGAAGTAAGACTGCTTTTTCTTGCCG
TTTTCGTCGGTAATCACCATTCCCGGCGGGATAGTCTGCCAGTTCAGTTCGTTGTTCACACAAACGGTGA
TACGTACACTTTTCCCGGCAATAACATACGGCGTGACATCGGCTTCAAATGGCGTATAGCCGCCCTGATG
CTCCATCACTTCCTGATTATTGACCCACACTTTGCCGTAATGAGTGACCGCATCGAAACGCAGCACGATA
CGCTGGCCTGCCCAACCTTTCGGTATAAAGACTTCGCGCTGATACCAGACGTTGCCCGCATAATTACGAA
TATCTGCATCGGCGAACTGATCGTTAAAACTGCCTGGCACAGCAATTGCCCGGCTTTCTTGTAACGCGCT
TTCCCACCAACGCTGATCAATTCCACAGTTTTCGCGATCCAGACTGAATGCCCACAGGCCGTCGAGTTTT
TTGATTTCACGGGTTGGGGTTTCTACAGGACGGACCATATTTATAGGTGTAATTTATGTAGCTGTAATTT
TTACCTTATTAATATTTTTTACGCTTTGCATTCGACGACTGAACTCCCAAATATATGTTTAACTCGTCTT
GGTCGTTTGAATTTTTGTTGCTGTGTTTCCTAATATTTTCCATCACCTTAAATATGTTATTGTAATCCTC
AATGTTGAACTTGCAATTGGACACGGCATAGTTTTCCATAGTCGTGTAAAACATGGTATTGGCTGCATTG
TAATACATCCGACTGAGCGGGTACGGATCTATGTGTTTGAGCAGCCTGTTCAAAAACTCTGCATCGTCGC
AAAACGGAATTTCGTCGACAGATCTGATCATGGAGATAATTAAAATGATAACCATCTCGCAAATAAATAA
GTATTTTACTGTTTTCGTAACAGTTTTGTAATAAAAAAACCTATAAATATAGGATCTATGCACCACCATC
ACCACCATCACCACGAGAACCTTTATTTCCAAGGATCAATGGCACCGATCCTGGGGTATTGGAAGATCAA
GGGCCTAGTGCAGCCCACTCGTCTGCTCCTGGAGTACCTAGAAGAGAAGTATGAGGAGCACCTTTATGAG
CGGGACGAGGGTGACAAGTGGCGCAATAAGAAATTCGAGCTAGGCTTGGAATTCCCCAATCTGCCTTATT
ACATCGATGGCGACGTTAAGTTGACTCAGTCCATGGCCATCATCCGCTACATCGCCGACAAGCACAATAT
GCTAGGCGGGTGCCCGAAGGAGCGAGCTGAGATCTCTATGTTGGAAGGGGCCGTGCTGGATATCCGCTAC
GGCGTGAGCCGCATTGCATACTCAAAGGATTTCGAGACCCTCAAGGTTGACTTCCTGTCAAAGCTGCCTG
AAATGCTAAAGATGTTCGAAGACCGTCTCTGTCATAAGACCTACCTGAACGGGGACCACGTGACACACCC
GGACTTTATGTTGTATGACGCTCTGGACGTCGTGCTTTATATGGACCCTATGTGCCTGGACGCTTTTCCC
AAACTAGTGTGTTTCAAGAAACGTATCGAAGCTATCCCTCAGATTGATAAGTACCTGAAGTCCTCAAAGT
ACATCGCCTGGCCCCTTCAAGGTTGGCAAGCCACATTTGGCGGTGGCGACCATCCTCCCAAGTCAGACCT
AGTGCCTAGGCACAACCAGACCAGCCTATATAAGAAAGCCGGGTCAGCTGCCGCTGTGCTGGAGGAGAAC
CTGTATTTCCAGGGCGGATCCAACATCATGCTCAACAACGATGAGCTCGAATTTGAACAAGCTCCAGAAT
TCCTGCTCGGCGACGGCTCTTTCGGCTCCGTATACCGTGCTGCTTATGAAGGCGAAGAAGTCGCCGTAAA
GATCGCTAACAAGCACACCTCGCTCCGTCTGCTCCGTCAGGAACTGGTCGTTCTGTGTCATCTGCACCAT
CCGAGCCTCATCTCCCTGCGTGCCGCTGGCATCCGTCCTCGTATGCTGGTGATGGAGCTGGCATCCAAGG
GCTCTCTCGACCGCCTGCTGCAGCAGGACAAGGCTTCTCTGACCCGTACTCTGCAGCATCGTATCGCTCT
GCATGTAGCTGACGGCCTGCGTTATCTTCATTCTGCAATGATCATTTATCGCGACCTGAAACCTCATAAT
GTACTGCTGTTTACTCTGTACCCGAACGCTGCCATCATCGCTAAGATTGCAGACTATGGTATTGCGCAGT
ACTGCTGCCGCATGGGCATTAAAACAAGCGAAGGTACGCCGGGTTTCCGTGCTCCAGAAGTGGCTCGTGG
CAACTCCATTTACAACCAGCAAGCTGACGTTTACTCGTTCGGTCTGCTCCTGTACGATATCCTGACTACC
GGCGGCCGTATCGTAGAAGGTCTGAAGGGCCCTAACGAATTCGACGAACTGGAAATCCAGGGCAAGCTGC
CAGACCCGGTTAAAGAATACGGTTGCGCTCCGTGGCCGATGGTAGAGAAGCTCATCAAACAGTGCCTTAA
AGAAAACCCTCAGGAACGTCCAACCTCTGCTCAAGTGTTCGACATCCTTAACAGCGCTGAACTCGTCTGT
CTGACTCGCCGTATTCTCCTGCCTAAGAATGTTATCGTGGAATGTATGGTTGCTACTCACCATAACTGAT
GATAAGCTTTAGTAAGCACTCGAGCACCACCACCACCACCACTAACCTAGGTAGCTGAGCGCATGCAAGC
TGATCCGGGTTATTAGTACATTTATTAAGCGCTAGATTCTGTGCGTTGTTGATTTACAGACAATTGTTGT
ACGTATTTTAATAATTCATTAAATTTATAATCTTTAGGGTGGTATGTTAGAGCGAAAATCAAATGATTTT
CAGCGTCTTTATATCTGAATTTAAATATTAAATCCTCAATAGATTTGTAAAATAGGTTTCGATTAGTTTC
AAACAAGGGTTGTTTTTCCGAACCGATGGCTGGACTATCTAATGGATTTTCGCTCAACGCCACAAAACTT
GCCAAATCTTGTAGCAGCAATCTAGCTTTGTCGATATTCGTTTGTGTTTTGTTTTGTAATAAAGGTTCGA
CGTCGTTCAAAATATTATGCGCTTTTGTATTTCTTTCATCACTGTCGTTAGTGTACAATTGACTCGACGT
AAACACGTTAAATAGAGCTTGGACATATTTAACATCGGGCGTGTTAGCTTTATTAGGCCGATTATCGTCG
TCGTCCCAACCCTCGTCGTTAGAAGTTGCTTCCGAAGACGATTTTGCCATAGCCACACGACGCCTATTAA
TTGTGTCGGCTAACACGTCCGCGATCAAATTTGTAGTTGAGCTTTTTGGAATTATTTCTGATTGCGGGCG
TTTTTGGGCGGGTTTCAATCTAACTGTGCCCGATTTTAATTCAGACAACACGTTAGAAAGCGATGGTGCA
GGCGGTGGTAACATTTCAGACGGCAAATCTACTAATGGCGGCGGTGGTGGAGCTGATGATAAATCTACCA
TCGGTGGAGGCGCAGGCGGGGCTGGCGGCGGAGGCGGAGGCGGAGGTGGTGGCGGTGATGCAGACGGCGG
TTTAGGCTCAAATGTCTCTTTAGGCAACACAGTCGGCACCTCAACTATTGTACTGGTTTCGGGCGCCGTT
TTTGGTTTGACCGGTCTGAGACGAGTGCGATTTTTTTCGTTTCTAATAGCTTCCAACAATTGTTGTCTGT
CGTCTAAAGGTGCAGCGGGTTGAGGTTCCGTCGGCATTGGTGGAGCGGGCGGCAATTCAGACATCGATGG
TGGTGGTGGTGGTGGAGGCGCTGGAATGTTAGGCACGGGAGAAGGTGGTGGCGGCGGTGCCGCCGGTATA
ATTTGTTCTGGTTTAGTTTGTTCGCGCACGATTGTGGGCACCGGCGCAGGCGCCGCTGGCTGCACAACGG
AAGGTCGTCTGCTTCGAGGCAGCGCTTGGGGTGGTGGCAATTCAATATTATAATTGGAATACAAATCGTA
AAAATCTGCTATAAGCATTGTAATTTCGCTATCGTTTACCGTGCCGATATTTAACAACCGCTCAATGTAA
GCAATTGTATTGTAAAGAGATTGTCTCAAGCTCGGATCGATCCCGCACGCCGATAACAAGCCTTTTCATT
TTTACTACAGCATTGTAGTGGCGAGACACTTCGCTGTCGTCGAGGTTTAAACGCTTCCTCGCTCACTGAC
TCGCTGCGCTCGGTCGTTCGGCTGCGGCGAGCGGTATCAGCTCACTCAAAGGCGGTAATACGGTTATCCA
CAGAATCAGGGGATAACGCAGGAAAGAACATGTGAGCAAAAGGCCAGCAAAAGGCCAGGAACCGTAAAAA
GGCCGCGTTGCTGGCGTTTTTCCATAGGCTCCGCCCCCCTGACGAGCATCACAAAAATCGACGCTCAAGT
CAGAGGTGGCGAAACCCGACAGGACTATAAAGATACCAGGCGTTTCCCCCTGGAAGCTCCCTCGTGCGCT
CTCCTGTTCCGACCCTGCCGCTTACCGGATACCTGTCCGCCTTTCTCCCTTCGGGAAGCGTGGCGCTTTC
TCATAGCTCACGCTGTAGGTATCTCAGTTCGGTGTAGGTCGTTCGCTCCAAGCTGGGCTGTGTGCACGAA
CCCCCCGTTCAGCCCGACCGCTGCGCCTTATCCGGTAACTATCGTCTTGAGTCCAACCCGGTAAGACACG
ACTTATCGCCACTGGCAGCAGCCACTGGTAACAGGATTAGCAGAGCGAGGTATGTAGGCGGTGCTACAGA
GTTCTTGAAGTGGTGGCCTAACTACGGCTACACTAGAAGGACAGTATTTGGTATCTGCGCTCTGCTGAAG
CCAGTTACCTTCGGAAAAAGAGTTGGTAGCTCTTGATCCGGCAAACAAACCACCGCTGGTAGCGGTGGTT
TTTTTGTTTGCAAGCAGCAGATTACGCGCAGAAAAAAAGGATCTCAAGAAGATCCTTTGATCTTTTCTAC
GGGGTCTGACGCTCAGTGGAACGAAAACTCACGTTAAGGGATTTTGGTCATGAGATTATCAAAAAGGATC
TTCACCTAGATCCTTTTAAATTAAAAATGAAGTTTTAAATCAATCTAAAGTATATATGAGTAAACTTGGT
CTGACAGTTACCAATGCTTAATCAGTGAGGCACCTATCTCAGCGATCTGTCTATTTCGTTCATCCATAGT
TGCCTGACTCCCCGTCGTGTAGATAACTACGATACGGGAGGGCTTACCATCTGGCCCCAGTGCTGCAATG
ATACCGCGAGACCCACGCTCACCGGCTCCAGATTTATCAGCAATAAACCAGCCAGCCGGAAGGGCCGAGC
GCAGAAGTGGTCCTGCAACTTTATCCGCCTCCATCCAGTCTATTAATTGTTGCCGGGAAGCTAGAGTAAG
TAGTTCGCCAGTTAATAGTTTGCGCAACGTTGTTGCCATTGCTACAGGCATCGTGGTGTCACGCTCGTCG
TTTGGTATGGCTTCATTCAGCTCCGGTTCCCAACGATCAAGGCGAGTTACATGATCCCCCATGTTGTGCA
AAAAAGCGGTTAGCTCCTTCGGTCCTCCGATCGTTGTCAGAAGTAAGTTGGCCGCAGTGTTATCACTCAT
GGTTATGGCAGCACTGCATAATTCTCTTACTGTCATGCCATCCGTAAGATGCTTTTCTGTGACTGGTGAG
TACTCAACCAAGTCATTCTGAGAATAGTGTATGCGGCGACCGAGTTGCTCTTGCCCGGCGTCAATACGGG
ATAATACCGCGCCACATAGCAGAACTTTAAAAGTGCTCATCATTGGAAAACGTTCTTCGGGGCGAAAACT
CTCAAGGATCTTACCGCTGTTGAGATCCAGTTCGATGTAACCCACTCGTGCACCCAACTGATCTTCAGCA
TCTTTTACTTTCACCAGCGTTTCTGGGTGAGCAAAAACAGGAAGGCAAAATGCCGCAAAAAAGGGAATAA
GGGCGACACGGAAATGTTGAATACTCATACTCTTCCTTTTTCAATATTATTGAAGCATTTATCAGGGTTA
TTGTCTCATGAGCGGATACATATTTGAATGTATTTAGAAAAATAAACAAATAGGGGTTCCGCGCACATTT
CCCCGAAAAGTGCCACCTG
[124 nt withheld, positions 8560-8683]
C
[91 nt withheld, positions 8685-8775]
A
[49 nt withheld, positions 8777-8825]
CCTTTGACGTTGGAGTCCACGTTCTTT
[37 nt withheld, positions 8853-8889]
ACCCTATCTCGGTCTATTCTTTTGATTTATAAGGGATTTTGCCGATTTCGGCCTATTGGTTAAAAAATGA
GCTGATTTAACAAAAATTTAACGCGAATTTTAACAAAATATTAACGTTTACAATTTCCCATTCGCCATTC
AGGCTGCGCAACTGTTGGGAAGGGCGATCGGTGCGGGCCTCTTCGCTATTACGCCA
