>Addgene plasmid #40413 | LRRK2_1867_2161_F1908A_L1936R_V2048S_F2079G | addgene partial sequence | sequence record 53128 | DSP2466Rev 5'-AATAACCCGGATCAGCTT-3'
TGGTGGTGGTGGTGGTGCTCGAGTGCTTACTAAAGCTTATCATCAGTTATGGTGAGTAGCAACCATACAT
TCCACGATAACATTCTTAGGCAGGAGAATACGGCGAGTCAGACAGACGAGTTCAGCGCTGTTAAGGATGT
CGAACACTTGAGCAGAGGTTGGACGTTCCTGAGGGTTTTCTTTAAGGCACTGTTTGATGAGCTTCTCTAC
CATCGGCCACGGAGCGCAACCGTATTCTTTAACCGGGTCTGGCAGCTTGCCCTGGATTTCCAGTTCGTCG
AATTCGTTAGGGCCCTTCAGACCTTCTACGATACGGCCGCCGGTAGTCAGGATATCGTACAGGAGCAGAC
CGAACGAGTAAACGTCAGCTTGCTGGTTGTAAATGGAGTTGCCACGAGCCACTTCTGGAGCACGGAAACC
CGGCGTACCTTCGCTTGTTTTAATGCCCATGCGGCAGCAGTACTGCGCAATACCATAGTCTGCAATCTTA
GCGATGATGGCAGCGTTCGGGTACAGAGTAAACAGCAGTACATTATGAGGTTTCAGGTCGCGATAAATGA
TCATTGCAGAATGAAGATAACGCAGGCCGTCAGCTACATGCAGAGCGATACGATGCTGCAGAGTACGGGT
CAGAGAAGCCTTGTCCTGCTGCAGCAGGCGGTCGAGAGAGCCCTTGGATGCCAGCTCCATCACCAGCATA
CGAGGACGGATGCCAGCGGCACGCAGGGAGATGAGGCTCGGATGGTGCAGATGACACAGAACGACCAGTT
CCTGACGGAGCAGACGGAGCGAGGTGTGCTTGTTAGCGATCTTTACGGCGACTTCTTCGCCTTCATAAGC
AGCACGGTATACGGAGCCGAAAGAGCCGTCGCC
