>Addgene plasmid #40413 | LRRK2_1867_2161_F1908A_L1936R_V2048S_F2079G | addgene partial sequence | sequence record 53129 | DSP2466For 5'-GAATTTCGTCGACAGATC-3'
AATAAATAAGTATTTTACTGTTTTCGTAACAGTTTTGTAATAAAAAAACCTATAAATATAGGATCTATGC
ACCACCATCACCACCATCACCACGAGAACCTTTATTTCCAAGGATCAATGGCACCGATCCTGGGGTATTG
GAAGATCAAGGGCCTAGTGCAGCCCACTCGTCTGCTCCTGGAGTACCTAGAAGAGAAGTATGAGGAGCAC
CTTTATGAGCGGGACGAGGGTGACAAGTGGCGCAATAAGAAATTCGAGCTAGGCTTGGAATTCCCCAATC
TGCCTTATTACATCGATGGCGACGTTAAGTTGACTCAGTCCATGGCCATCATCCGCTACATCGCCGACAA
GCACAATATGCTAGGCGGGTGCCCGAAGGAGCGAGCTGAGATCTCTATGTTGGAAGGGGCCGTGCTGGAT
ATCCGCTACGGCGTGAGCCGCATTGCATACTCAAAGGATTTCGAGACCCTCAAGGTTGACTTCCTGTCAA
AGCTGCCTGAAATGCTAAAGATGTTCGAAGACCGTCTCTGTCATAAGACCTACCTGAACGGGGACCACGT
GACACACCCGGACTTTATGTTGTATGACGCTCTGGACGTCGTGCTTTATATGGACCCTATGTGCCTGGAC
GCTTTTCCCAAACTAGTGTGTTTCAAGAAACGTATCGAAGCTATCCCTCAGATTGATAAGTACCTGAAGT
CCTCAAAGTACATCGCCTGGCCCCTTCAAGGTTGGCAAGCCACATTTGGCGGTGGCGACCATCCTCCCAA
GTCAG
